>Addgene plasmid #201644 | pWPI-UPP1-3xFLAG | addgene full sequence | sequence record 397048 | Addgene NGS Result
TTGGAAGGGCTAATTCACTCCCAAAGAAGACAAGATATCCTTGATCTGTGGATCTACCACACACAAGGCT
ACTTCCCTGATTAGCAGAACTACACACCAGGGCCAGGGGTCAGATATCCACTGACCTTTGGATGGTGCTA
CAAGCTAGTACCAGTTGAGCCAGATAAGGTAGAAGAGGCCAATAAAGGAGAGAACACCAGCTTGTTACAC
CCTGTGAGCCTGCATGGGATGGATGACCCGGAGAGAGAAGTGTTAGAGTGGAGGTTTGACAGCCGCCTAG
CATTTCATCACGTGGCCCGAGAGCTGCATCCGGAGTACTTCAAGAACTGCTGATATCGAGCTTGCTACAA
GGGACTTTCCGCTGGGGACTTTCCAGGGAGGCGTGGCCTGGGCGGGACTGGGGAGTGGCGAGCCCTCAGA
TCCTGCATATAAGCAGCTGCTTTTTGCCTGTACTGGGTCTCTCTGGTTAGACCAGATCTGAGCCTGGGAG
CTCTCTGGCTAACTAGGGAACCCACTGCTTAAGCCTCAATAAAGCTTGCCTTGAGTGCTTCAAGTAGTGT
GTGCCCGTCTGTTGTGTGACTCTGGTAACTAGAGATCCCTCAGACCCTTTTAGTCAGTGTGGAAAATCTC
TAGCAGTGGCGCCCGAACAGGGACTTGAAAGCGAAAGGGAAACCAGAGGAGCTCTCTCGACGCAGGACTC
GGCTTGCTGAAGCGCGCACGGCAAGAGGCGAGGGGCGGCGACTGGTGAGTACGCCAAAAATTTTGACTAG
CGGAGGCTAGAAGGAGAGAGATGGGTGCGAGAGCGTCAGTATTAAGCGGGGGAGAATTAGATCGCGATGG
GAAAAAATTCGGTTAAGGCCAGGGGGAAAGAAAAAATATAAATTAAAACATATAGTATGGGCAAGCAGGG
AGCTAGAACGATTCGCAGTTAATCCTGGCCTGTTAGAAACATCAGAAGGCTGTAGACAAATACTGGGACA
GCTACAACCATCCCTTCAGACAGGATCAGAAGAACTTAGATCATTATATAATACAGTAGCAACCCTCTAT
TGTGTGCATCAAAGGATAGAGATAAAAGACACCAAGGAAGCTTTAGACAAGATAGAGGAAGAGCAAAACA
AAAGTAAGACCACCGCACAGCAAGCGGCCGCTGATCTTCAGACCTGGAGGAGGAGATATGAGGGACAATT
GGAGAAGTGAATTATATAAATATAAAGTAGTAAAAATTGAACCATTAGGAGTAGCACCCACCAAGGCAAA
GAGAAGAGTGGTGCAGAGAGAAAAAAGAGCAGTGGGAATAGGAGCTTTGTTCCTTGGGTTCTTGGGAGCA
GCAGGAAGCACTATGGGCGCAGCGTCAATGACGCTGACGGTACAGGCCAGACAATTATTGTCTGGTATAG
TGCAGCAGCAGAACAATTTGCTGAGGGCTATTGAGGCGCAACAGCATCTGTTGCAACTCACAGTCTGGGG
CATCAAGCAGCTCCAGGCAAGAATCCTGGCTGTGGAAAGATACCTAAAGGATCAACAGCTCCTGGGGATT
TGGGGTTGCTCTGGAAAACTCATTTGCACCACTGCTGTGCCTTGGAATGCTAGTTGGAGTAATAAATCTC
TGGAACAGATTTGGAATCACACGACCTGGATGGAGTGGGACAGAGAAATTAACAATTACACAAGCTTAAT
ACACTCCTTAATTGAAGAATCGCAAAACCAGCAAGAAAAGAATGAACAAGAATTATTGGAATTAGATAAA
TGGGCAAGTTTGTGGAATTGGTTTAACATAACAAATTGGCTGTGGTATATAAAATTATTCATAATGATAG
TAGGAGGCTTGGTAGGTTTAAGAATAGTTTTTGCTGTACTTTCTATAGTGAATAGAGTTAGGCAGGGATA
TTCACCATTATCGTTTCAGACCCACCTCCCAACCCCGAGGGGACCCGACAGGCCCGAAGGAATAGAAGAA
GAAGGTGGAGAGAGAGACAGAGACAGATCCATTCGATTAGTGAACGGATCTCGACGGTATCGATCACGAG
ACTAGCCTCGACCATCGATGTCGACGATAAGCTTTGCAAAGATGGATAAAGTTTTAAACAGAGAGGAATC
TTTGCAGCTAATGGACCTTCTAGGTCTTGAAAGGAGTGGGAATTGGCTCCGGTGCCCGTCAGTGGGCAGA
GCGCACATCGCCCACAGTCCCCGAGAAGTTGGGGGGAGGGGTCGGCAATTGAACCGGTGCCTAGAGAAGG
TGGCGCGGGGTAAACTGGGAAAGTGATGTCGTGTACTGGCTCCGCCTTTTTCCCGAGGGTGGGGGAGAAC
CGTATATAAGTGCAGTAGTCGCCGTGAACGTTCTTTTTCGCAACGGGTTTGCCGCCAGAACACAGGTAAG
TGCCGTGTGTGGTTCCCGCGGGCCTGGCCTCTTTACGGGTTATGGCCCTTGCGTGCCTTGAATTACTTCC
ACCTGGCTGCAGTACGTGATTCTTGATCCCGAGCTTCGGGTTGGAAGTGGGTGGGAGAGTTCGAGGCCTT
GCGCTTAAGGAGCCCCTTCGCCTCGTGCTTGAGTTGAGGCCTGGCCTGGGCGCTGGGGCCGCCGCGTGCG
AATCTGGTGGCACCTTCGCGCCTGTCTCGCTGCTTTCGATAAGTCTCTAGCCATTTAAAATTTTTGATGA
CCTGCTGCGACGCTTTTTTTCTGGCAAGATAGTCTTGTAAATGCGGGCCAAGATCTGCACACTGGTATTT
CGGTTTTTGGGGCCGCGGGCGGCGACGGGGCCCGTGCGTCCCAGCGCACATGTTCGGCGAGGCGGGGCCT
GCGAGCGCGGCCACCGAGAATCGGACGGGGGTAGTCTCAAGCTGGCCGGCCTGCTCTGGTGCCTGGCCTC
GCGCCGCCGTGTATCGCCCCGCCCTGGGCGGCAAGGCTGGCCCGGTCGGCACCAGTTGCGTGAGCGGAAA
GATGGCCGCTTCCCGGCCCTGCTGCAGGGAGCTCAAAATGGAGGACGCGGCGCTCGGGAGAGCGGGCGGG
TGAGTCACCCACACAAAGGAAAAGGGCCTTTCCGTCCTCAGCCGTCGCTTCATGTGACTCCACGGAGTAC
CGGGCGCCGTCCAGGCACCTCGATTAGTTCTCGAGCTTTTGGAGTACGTCGTCTTTAGGTTGGGGGGAGG
GGTTTTATGCGATGGAGTTTCCCCACACTGAGTGGGTGGAGACTGAAGTTAGGCCAGCTTGGCACTTGAT
GTAATTCTCCTTGGAATTTGCCCTTTTTGAGTTTGGATCTTGGTTCATTCTCAAGCCTCAGACAGTGGTT
CAAAGTTTTTTTCTTCCATTTCAGGTGTCGTGAGGAATTTCGACATTTAAATTTAATTAATCTCGACGGT
ATCGGTTAACTTTTAAAAGAAAAGGGGGGATTGGGGGGTACAGTGCAGGGGAAAGAATAGTAGACATAAT
AGCAACAGACATACAAACTAAAGAATTACAAAAACAAATTACAAAAATTCAAAATTTTATCGATCACGAG
ACTAGCCTCGAGGTTTCATATGTACAGAGGATCCATGGCCGCCACCGGCGCCAACGCCGAGAAGGCCGAG
AGCCACAACGACTGCCCCGTGAGGCTGCTGAACCCCAACATCGCCAAGATGAAGGAGGACATCCTGTACC
ACTTCAACCTGACCACCAGCAGGCACAACTTCCCCGCCCTGTTCGGCGACGTGAAGTTCGTGTGCGTGGG
CGGCAGCCCCAGCAGGATGAAGGCCTTCATCAGGTGCGTGGGCGCCGAGCTGGGCCTGGACTGCCCCGGC
AGGGACTACCCCAACATCTGCGCCGGCACCGACAGGTACGCCATGTACAAGGTGGGCCCCGTGCTGAGCG
TGAGCCACGGCATGGGCATCCCCAGCATCAGCATCATGCTGCACGAGCTGATCAAGCTGCTGTACTACGC
CAGGTGCAGCAACGTGACCATCATCAGGATCGGCACCAGCGGCGGCATCGGCCTGGAGCCCGGCACCGTG
GTGATCACCGAGCAGGCCGTGGACACCTGCTTCAAGGCCGAGTTCGAGCAGATCGTGCTGGGCAAGAGGG
TGATCAGGAAGACCGACCTGAACAAGAAGCTGGTGCAGGAGCTGCTGCTGTGCAGCGCCGAGCTGAGCGA
GTTCACCACCGTGGTGGGCAACACCATGTGCACCCTGGACTTCTACGAGGGCCAGGGCAGGCTGGACGGC
GCCCTGTGCAGCTACACCGAGAAGGACAAGCAGGCCTACCTGGAGGCCGCCTACGCCGCCGGCGTGAGGA
ACATCGAGATGGAGAGCAGCGTGTTCGCCGCCATGTGCAGCGCCTGCGGCCTGCAGGCCGCCGTGGTGTG
CGTGACCCTGCTGAACAGGCTGGAGGGCGACCAGATCAGCAGCCCCAGGAACGTGCTGAGCGAGTACCAG
CAGAGGCCCCAGAGGCTGGTGAGCTACTTCATCAAGAAGAAGCTGAGCAAGGCCGATTATAAAGATCATG
ATGGCGATTATAAAGATCATGATATTGATTATAAAGATGATGATGATAAATAATAGTGAGCGGCCGCACT
AGTCCCGGGACTACGGGCTGCAGGAATTCCGCCCCCCCCCCCCTAACGTTACTGGCCGAAGCCGCTTGGA
ATAAGGCCGGTGTGCGTTTGTCTATATGTTATTTTCCACCATATTGCCGTCTTTTGGCAATGTGAGGGCC
CGGAAACCTGGCCCTGTCTTCTTGACGAGCATTCCTAGGGGTCTTTCCCCTCTCGCCAAAGGAATGCAAG
GTCTGTTGAATGTCGTGAAGGAAGCAGTTCCTCTGGAAGCTTCTTGAAGACAAACAACGTCTGTAGCGAC
CCTTTGCAGGCAGCGGAACCCCCCACCTGGCGACAGGTGCCTCTGCGGCCAAAAGCCACGTGTATAAGAT
ACACCTGCAAAGGCGGCACAACCCCAGTGCCACGTTGTGAGTTGGATAGTTGTGGAAAGAGTCAAATGGC
TCTCCTCAAGCGTATTCAACAAGGGGCTGAAGGATGCCCAGAAGGTACCCCATTGTATGGGATCTGATCT
GGGGCCTCGGTGCACATGCTTTACATGTGTTTAGTCGAGGTTAAAAAACGTCTAGGCCCCCCGAACCACG
GGGACGTGGTTTTCCTTTGAAAAACACGATGATAATACCATGATTGAACAAGATGGATTGCACGCAGGTT
CTCCGGCCGCTTGGGTGGAGAGGCTATTCGGCTATGACTGGGCACAACAGACAATCGGCTGCTCTGATGC
CGCCGTGTTCCGGCTGTCAGCGCAGGGGCGCCCGGTTCTTTTTGTCAAGACCGACCTGTCCGGTGCCCTG
AATGAACTGCAGGACGAGGCAGCGCGGCTATCGTGGCTGGCCACGACGGGCGTTCCTTGCGCAGCTGTGC
TCGACGTTGTCACTGAAGCGGGAAGGGACTGGCTGCTATTGGGCGAAGTGCCGGGGCAGGATCTCCTGTC
ATCTCACCTTGCTCCTGCCGAGAAAGTATCCATCATGGCTGATGCAATGCGGCGGCTGCATACGCTTGAT
CCGGCTACCTGCCCATTCGACCACCAAGCGAAACATCGCATCGAGCGAGCACGTACTCGGATGGAAGCCG
GTCTTGTCGATCAGGATGATCTGGACGAAGAGCATCAGGGGCTCGCGCCAGCCGAACTGTTCGCCAGGCT
CAAGGCGCGCATGCCCGACGGCGAGGATCTCGTCGTGACCCATGGCGATGCCTGCTTGCCGAATATCATG
GTGGAAAATGGCCGCTTTTCTGGATTCATCGACTGTGGCCGGCTGGGTGTGGCGGACCGCTATCAGGACA
TAGCGTTGGCTACCCGTGATATTGCTGAAGAGCTTGGCGGCGAATGGGCTGACCGCTTCCTCGTGCTTTA
CGGTATCGCCGCTCCCGATTCGCAGCGCATCGCCTTCTATCGCCTTCTTGACGAGTTCTTCTGAGCGGGA
CTCTGGGGTTCGAAATGACCGACCAAGCGACGCCCAACCTGCCATCACGAGATTTCGATTCCACCGCCGC
CTTCTATGAAAGGTTGGGCTTCGGAATCGTTTTCCGGGACGCCGGCTGGATGATCCTCCAGCGCGGGGAT
CTCATGCTGGAGTTCTTCGCCCACCCCAACTTGTTTATTGCAGCTTATAATGGTTACAAATAAAGCAATA
GCATCACAAATTTCACAAATAAAGCATTTTTTTCACTGCATTCTAGTTGTGGTTTGTCCAAACTCATCAA
TGTATCTTATCATGTCTGTATACCGTCGACCTCGAGGGAATTCCGATAATCAACCTCTGGATTACAAAAT
TTGTGAAAGATTGACTGGTATTCTTAACTATGTTGCTCCTTTTACGCTATGTGGATACGCTGCTTTAATG
CCTTTGTATCATGCTATTGCTTCCCGTATGGCTTTCATTTTCTCCTCCTTGTATAAATCCTGGTTGCTGT
CTCTTTATGAGGAGTTGTGGCCCGTTGTCAGGCAACGTGGCGTGGTGTGCACTGTGTTTGCTGACGCAAC
CCCCACTGGTTGGGGCATTGCCACCACCTGTCAGCTCCTTTCCGGGACTTTCGCTTTCCCCCTCCCTATT
GCCACGGCGGAACTCATCGCCGCCTGCCTTGCCCGCTGCTGGACAGGGGCTCGGCTGTTGGGCACTGACA
ATTCCGTGGTGTTGTCGGGGAAGCTGACGTCCTTTCCATGGCTGCTCGCCTGTGTTGCCACCTGGATTCT
GCGCGGGACGTCCTTCTGCTACGTCCCTTCGGCCCTCAATCCAGCGGACCTTCCTTCCCGCGGCCTGCTG
CCGGCTCTGCGGCCTCTTCCGCGTCTTCGCCTTCGCCCTCAGACGAGTCGGATCTCCCTTTGGGCCGCCT
CCCCGCATCGGGAATTCGAGCTCGGTACCTTTAAGACCAATGACTTACAAGGCAGCTGTAGATCTTAGCC
ACTTTTTAAAAGAAAAGGGGGGACTGGAAGGGCTAATTCACTCCCAACGAAGACAAGATGGGATCAATTC
ACCATGGGAATAACTTCGTATAGCATACATTATACGAAGTTATGCTGCTTTTTGCTTGTACTGGGTCTCT
CTGGTTAGACCAGATCTGAGCCTGGGAGCTCTCTGGCTAACTAGGGAACCCACTGCTTAAGCCTCAATAA
AGCTTGCCTTGAGTGCTTCAAGTAGTGTGTGCCCGTCTGTTGTGTGACTCTGGTAACTAGAGATCCCTCA
GACCCTTTTAGTCAGTGTGGAAAATCTCTAGCAGCATCTAGAATTAATTCCGTGTATTCTATAGTGTCAC
CTAAATCGTATGTGTATGATACATAAGGTTATGTATTAATTGTAGCCGCGTTCTAACGACAATATGTACA
AGCCTAATTGTGTAGCATCTGGCTTACTGAAGCAGACCCTATCATCTCTCTCGTAAACTGCCGTCAGAGT
CGGTTTGGTTGGACGAACCTTCTGAGTTTCTGGTAACGCCGTCCCGCACCCGGAAATGGTCAGCGAACCA
ATCAGCAGGGTCATCGCTAGCCAGATCCTCTACGCCGGACGCATCGTGGCCGGCATCACCGGCGCCACAG
GTGCGGTTGCTGGCGCCTATATCGCCGACATCACCGATGGGGAAGATCGGGCTCGCCACTTCGGGCTCAT
GAGCGCTTGTTTCGGCGTGGGTATGGTGGCAGGCCCCGTGGCCGGGGGACTGTTGGGCGCCATCTCCTTG
CATGCACCATTCCTTGCGGCGGCGGTGCTCAACGGCCTCAACCTACTACTGGGCTGCTTCCTAATGCAGG
AGTCGCATAAGGGAGAGCGTCGAATGGTGCACTCTCAGTACAATCTGCTCTGATGCCGCATAGTTAAGCC
AGCCCCGACACCCGCCAACACCCGCTGACGCGCCCTGACGGGCTTGTCTGCTCCCGGCATCCGCTTACAG
ACAAGCTGTGACCGTCTCCGGGAGCTGCATGTGTCAGAGGTTTTCACCGTCATCACCGAAACGCGCGAGA
CGAAAGGGCCTCGTGATACGCCTATTTTTATAGGTTAATGTCATGATAATAATGGTTTCTTAGACGTCAG
GTGGCACTTTTCGGGGAAATGTGCGCGGAACCCCTATTTGTTTATTTTTCTAAATACATTCAAATATGTA
TCCGCTCATGAGACAATAACCCTGATAAATGCTTCAATAATATTGAAAAAGGAAGAGTATGAGTATTCAA
CATTTCCGTGTCGCCCTTATTCCCTTTTTTGCGGCATTTTGCCTTCCTGTTTTTGCTCACCCAGAAACGC
TGGTGAAAGTAAAAGATGCTGAAGATCAGTTGGGTGCACGAGTGGGTTACATCGAACTGGATCTCAACAG
CGGTAAGATCCTTGAGAGTTTTCGCCCCGAAGAACGTTTTCCAATGATGAGCACTTTTAAAGTTCTGCTA
TGTGGCGCGGTATTATCCCGTATTGACGCCGGGCAAGAGCAACTCGGTCGCCGCATACACTATTCTCAGA
ATGACTTGGTTGAGTACTCACCAGTCACAGAAAAGCATCTTACGGATGGCATGACAGTAAGAGAATTATG
CAGTGCTGCCATAACCATGAGTGATAACACTGCGGCCAACTTACTTCTGACAACGATCGGAGGACCGAAG
GAGCTAACCGCTTTTTTGCACAACATGGGGGATCATGTAACTCGCCTTGATCGTTGGGAACCGGAGCTGA
ATGAAGCCATACCAAACGACGAGCGTGACACCACGATGCCTGTAGCAATGGCAACAACGTTGCGCAAACT
ATTAACTGGCGAACTACTTACTCTAGCTTCCCGGCAACAATTAATAGACTGGATGGAGGCGGATAAAGTT
GCAGGACCACTTCTGCGCTCGGCCCTTCCGGCTGGCTGGTTTATTGCTGATAAATCTGGAGCCGGTGAGC
GTGGGTCTCGCGGTATCATTGCAGCACTGGGGCCAGATGGTAAGCCCTCCCGTATCGTAGTTATCTACAC
GACGGGGAGTCAGGCAACTATGGATGAACGAAATAGACAGATCGCTGAGATAGGTGCCTCACTGATTAAG
CATTGGTAACTGTCAGACCAAGTTTACTCATATATACTTTAGATTGATTTAAAACTTCATTTTTAATTTA
AAAGGATCTAGGTGAAGATCCTTTTTGATAATCTCATGACCAAAATCCCTTAACGTGAGTTTTCGTTCCA
CTGAGCGTCAGACCCCGTAGAAAAGATCAAAGGATCTTCTTGAGATCCTTTTTTTCTGCGCGTAATCTGC
TGCTTGCAAACAAAAAAACCACCGCTACCAGCGGTGGTTTGTTTGCCGGATCAAGAGCTACCAACTCTTT
TTCCGAAGGTAACTGGCTTCAGCAGAGCGCAGATACCAAATACTGTTCTTCTAGTGTAGCCGTAGTTAGG
CCACCACTTCAAGAACTCTGTAGCACCGCCTACATACCTCGCTCTGCTAATCCTGTTACCAGTGGCTGCT
GCCAGTGGCGATAAGTCGTGTCTTACCGGGTTGGACTCAAGACGATAGTTACCGGATAAGGCGCAGCGGT
CGGGCTGAACGGGGGGTTCGTGCACACAGCCCAGCTTGGAGCGAACAACCTACACCGAACTGAGATACCT
ACAGCGTGAGCTATGAGAAAGCGCCACGCTTCCCGAAGGGAGAAAGGCGGACAGGTATCCGGTAAGCGGC
AGGGTCGGAACAGGAGAGCGCACGAGGGAGCTTCCAGGGGGAAACGCCTGGTATCTTTATAGTCCTGTCG
GGTTTCGCCACCTCTGACTTGAGCGTCGATTTTTGTGATGCTCGTCAGGGGGGCGGAGCCTATGGAAAAA
CGCCAGCAACGCGGCCTTTTTACGGTTCCTGGCCTTTTGCTGGCCTTTTGCTCACATGTTCTTTCCTGCG
TTATCCCCTGATTCTGTGGATAACCGTATTACCGCCTTTGAGTGAGCTGATACCGCTCGCCGCAGCCGAA
CGACCGAGCGCAGCGAGTCAGTGAGCGAGGAAGCGGAAGAGCGCCCAATACGCAAACCGCCTCTCCCCGC
GCGTTGGCCGATTCATTAATGCAGCTGTGGAATGTGTGTCAGTTAGGGTGTGGAAAGTCCCCAGGCTCCC
CAGCAGGCAGAAGTATGCAAAGCATGCATCTCAATTAGTCAGCAACCAGGTGTGGAAAGTCCCCAGGCTC
CCCAGCAGGCAGAAGTATGCAAAGCATGCATCTCAATTAGTCAGCAACCATAGTCCCGCCCCTAACTCCG
CCCATCCCGCCCCTAACTCCGCCCAGTTCCGCCCATTCTCCGCCCCATGGCTGACTAATTTTTTTTATTT
ATGCAGAGGCCGAGGCCGCCTCGGCCTCTGAGCTATTCCAGAAGTAGTGAGGAGGCTTTTTTGGAGGCCT
AGGCTTTTGCAAAAAGCTTGGACACAAGACAGGCTTGCGAGATATGTTTGAGAATACCACTTTATCCCGC
GTCAGGGAGAGGCAGTGCGTAAAAAGACGCGGACTCATGTGAAATACTGGTTTTTAGTGCGCCAGATCTC
TATAATCTCGCGCAACCTATTTTCCCCTCGAACACTTTTTAAGCCGTAGATAAACAGGCTGGGACACTTC
ACATGAGCGAAAAATACATCGTCACCTGGGACATGTTGCAGATCCATGCACGTAAACTCGCAAGCCGACT
GATGCCTTCTGAACAATGGAAAGGCATTATTGCCGTAAGCCGTGGCGGTCTGTACCGGGTGCGTTACTGG
CGCGTGAACTGGGTATTCGTCATGTCGATACCGTTTGTATTTCCAGCTACGATCACGACAACCAGCGCGA
GCTTAAAGTGCTGAAACGCGCAGAAGGCGATGGCGAAGGCTTCATCGTTATTGATGACCTGGTGGATACC
GGTGGTACTGCGGTTGCGATTCGTGAAATGTATCCAAAAGCGCACTTTGTCACCATCTTCGCAAAACCGG
CTGGTCGTCCGCTGGTTGATGACTATGTTGTTGATATCCCGCAAGATACCTGGATTGAACAGCCGTGGGA
TATGGGCGTCGTATTCGTCCCGCCAATCTCCGGTCGCTAATCTTTTCAACGCCTGGCACTGCCGGGCGTT
GTTCTTTTTAACTTCAGGCGGGTTACAATAGTTTCCAGTAAGTATTCTGGAGGCTGCATCCATGACACAG
GCAAACCTGAGCGAAACCCTGTTCAAACCCCGCTTTAAACATCCTGAAACCTCGACGCTAGTCCGCCGCT
TTAATCACGGCGCACAACCGCCTGTGCAGTCGGCCCTTGATGGTAAAACCATCCCTCACTGGTATCGCAT
GATTAACCGTCTGATGTGGATCTGGCGCGGCATTGACCCACGCGAAATCCTCGACGTCCAGGCACGTATT
GTGATGAGCGATGCCGAACGTACCGACGATGATTTATACGATACGGTGATTGGCTACCGTGGCGGCAACT
GGATTTATGAGTGGGCCCCGGATCTTTGTGAAGGAACCTTACTTCTGTGGTGTGACATAATTGGACAAAC
TACCTACAGAGATTTAAAGCTCTAAGGTAAATATAAAATTTTTAAGTGTATAATGTGTTAAACTACTGAT
TCTAATTGTTTGTGTATTTTAGATTCCAACCTATGGAACTGATGAATGGGAGCAGTGGTGGAATGCCTTT
AATGAGGAAAACCTGTTTTGCTCAGAAGAAATGCCATCTAGTGATGATGAGGCTACTGCTGACTCTCAAC
ATTCTACTCCTCCAAAAAAGAAGAGAAAGGTAGAAGACCCCAAGGACTTTCCTTCAGAATTGCTAAGTTT
TTTGAGTCATGCTGTGTTTAGTAATAGAACTCTTGCTTGCTTTGCTATTTACACCACAAAGGAAAAAGCT
GCACTGCTATACAAGAAAATTATGGAAAAATATTCTGTAACCTTTATAAGTAGGCATAACAGTTATAATC
ATAACATACTGTTTTTTCTTACTCCACACAGGCATAGAGTGTCTGCTATTAATAACTATGCTCAAAAATT
GTGTACCTTTAGCTTTTTAATTTGTAAAGGGGTTAATAAGGAATATTTGATGTATAGTGCCTTGACTAGA
GATCATAATCAGCCATACCACATTTGTAGAGGTTTTACTTGCTTTAAAAAACCTCCCACACCTCCCCCTG
AACCTGAAACATAAAATGAATGCAATTGTTGTTGTTAACTTGTTTATTGCAGCTTATAATGGTTACAAAT
AAAGCAATAGCATCACAAATTTCACAAATAAAGCATTTTTTTCACTGCATTCTAGTTGTGGTTTGTCCAA
ACTCATCAATGTATCTTATCATGTCTGGATCAACTGGATAACTCAAGCTAACCAAAATCATCCCAAACTT
CCCACCCCATACCCTATTACCACTGCCAATTACCTGTGGTTTCATTTACTCTAAACCTGTGATTCCTCTG
AATTATTTTCATTTTAAAGAAATTGTATTTGTTAAATATGTACTACAAACTTAGTAG
Features (pLannotate 1.2.2; 36 found; start..end, strand, type, name):
      1..330     +  CDS            nef (fragment): NEF_HV1BR - Experimental evidence at protein level: Swiss-Prot protein existence level 1. Extracellular Nef protein targets CD4(+) T-lymphocytes for apoptosis by interacting with CXCR4 surface receptors (PubMed:14990729). From Human immunodeficiency virus type 1 group M subtype B (isolate BRU/LAI) (HIV-1).
    378..635     +  LTR            5' LTR (truncated): truncated 5' long terminal repeat (LTR) from HIV-1
    682..807     +  misc_feature   HIV-1 Ψ: packaging signal of human immunodeficiency virus type 1
    791..1154    +  CDS            HIV-1 gag (fragment): gag protein from human immunodeficiency virus 1; gag
   1300..1533    +  misc_feature   RRE: The Rev response element (RRE) of HIV-1 allows for Rev-dependent mRNA export from the nucleus to the cytoplasm.
   1910..2010    +  CDS            Rev (fragment): human immunodeficiency virus 1 (HIV-1) Rev protein; rev; enhances nuclear export of unspliced and incompletely spliced viral mRNAs
   2072..2138    +  CDS            small t antigen (fragment): SV40 (simian virus 40) small t antigen
   2145..3323    +  promoter       EF-1α promoter: strong constitutive promoter for human elongation factor EF-1α
   3371..3488    +  misc_feature   cPPT/CTS: central polypurine tract and central termination sequence of HIV-1
   3535..4464    +  CDS            UPP1: UPP1_HUMAN - Also known as UP. Experimental evidence at protein level: Swiss-Prot protein existence level 1. Catalyzes the reversible phosphorylytic cleavage of uridine and deoxyuridine to uracil and ribose- or deoxyribose-1-phosphate (PubMed:7488099). The produced molecules are then utilized as carbon and energy sources or in the rescue of pyrimidine bases for nucleotide synthesis. From Homo sapiens (Human).
   4596..5147    +  misc_feature   IRES: internal ribosome entry site (IRES) of the encephalomyocarditis virus (EMCV)
   5150..5941    +  CDS            neo: KKA2_KLEPN - Also known as kan, nptII. Experimental evidence at protein level: Swiss-Prot protein existence level 1. Resistance to kanamycin, neomycin, paromomycin, ribostamycin, butirosin and gentamicin B. From Klebsiella pneumoniae.
   5965..6123    +  CDS            ble (fragment): BLE_KLEPN - Experimental evidence at protein level: Swiss-Prot protein existence level 1. Binding protein with a strong affinity to the bleomycin family of antibiotics. Binds to CL990; an antimitotic-antibiotic compound. From Klebsiella pneumoniae.
   6118..6239    +  polyA_signal   SV40 poly(A) signal: SV40 polyadenylation signal
   6250..6268    +  misc_feature   MCS (fragment): pBluescript multiple cloning site
   6278..6866    +  misc_feature   WPRE: woodchuck hepatitis virus posttranscriptional regulatory element
   6885..6989    +  CDS            nef (fragment): NEF_HV1LA - Experimental evidence at protein level: Swiss-Prot protein existence level 1. Extracellular Nef protein targets CD4(+) T-lymphocytes for apoptosis by interacting with CXCR4 surface receptors. From Human immunodeficiency virus type 1 group M subtype B (isolate Lai) (HIV-1).
   7010..7043    +  protein_bind   loxP: Cre-mediated recombination occurs in the 8-bp core sequence (GCATACAT). Cre recombinase
   7063..7243    +  LTR            5' LTR (truncated): truncated 5' long terminal repeat (LTR) from HIV-1
   7268..7286    -  promoter       SP6 promoter: promoter for bacteriophage SP6 RNA polymerase
   7514..7793    +  CDS            TcR (fragment): tetracycline efflux protein; tet; confers resistance to tetracycline
   7794..7842    -  misc_feature   bom (fragment): basis of mobility region from pBR322
   7944..7979    -  CDS            rop (fragment): Rop protein, which maintains plasmids at low copy number; rop
   8074..8178    +  promoter       AmpR promoter: bla
   8179..9039    +  CDS            AmpR: β-lactamase; bla; confers resistance to ampicillin, carbenicillin, and related antibiotics
   9210..9798    +  rep_origin     ori: high-copy-number ColE1/pMB1/pBR322/pUC origin of replication
   9981..10037   +  CDS            lacI (fragment): lac repressor; lacI; The lac repressor binds to the lac operator to inhibit transcription in E. coli. This inhibition can be relieved by adding lactose or isopropyl-β-D-thiogalactopyranoside (IPTG).
  10044..10373   +  promoter       SV40 promoter: SV40 enhancer and early promoter
  10573..10692   +  CDS            gpt (fragment): XGPT_ECOLI - Also known as gpp, gxu. Experimental evidence at protein level: Swiss-Prot protein existence level 1. Purine salvage pathway enzyme that catalyzes the transfer of the ribosyl-5-phosphate group from 5-phospho-alpha-D-ribose 1- diphosphate (PRPP) to the N9 position of the 6-oxopurines guanine and xanthine to form the corresponding ribonucleotides GMP (guanosine 5'- monophosphate) and XMP (xanthosine 5'-monophosphate), with the release of PPi. To a lesser extent, also acts on hypoxanthine (PubMed:9100006, PubMed:3886014). Does not ribophosphorylate adenine (PubMed:3886014). From Esch
  10692..11027   +  CDS            gpt (fragment): XGPT_ECOLI - Also known as gpp, gxu. Experimental evidence at protein level: Swiss-Prot protein existence level 1. Purine salvage pathway enzyme that catalyzes the transfer of the ribosyl-5-phosphate group from 5-phospho-alpha-D-ribose 1- diphosphate (PRPP) to the N9 position of the 6-oxopurines guanine and xanthine to form the corresponding ribonucleotides GMP (guanosine 5'- monophosphate) and XMP (xanthosine 5'-monophosphate), with the release of PPi. To a lesser extent, also acts on hypoxanthine (PubMed:9100006, PubMed:3886014). Does not ribophosphorylate adenine (PubMed:3886014). From Esch
  11122..11427   +  CDS            frsA (fragment): FRSA_ECOLI - Also known as yafA. Experimental evidence at protein level: Swiss-Prot protein existence level 1. Catalyzes the hydrolysis of esters (PubMed:15808744). Displays esterase activity toward pNP-butyrate (PubMed:15808744). May stimulate mixed-acid fermentation by acting as a fermentation/respiration switch that down-regulates respiration and up- regulates fermentation rates (PubMed:15169777). From Escherichia coli (strain K12).
  11431..11505   +  CDS            small t antigen (fragment): SV40 (simian virus 40) small t antigen
  11507..11572   +  intron         small t intron: SV40 (simian virus 40) small t antigen intron
  11702..11722   +  CDS            SV40 NLS: nuclear localization signal of SV40 (simian virus 40) large T antigen
  12041..12124   +  CDS            large T antigen (fragment): large T antigen from SV40 (simian virus 40)
  12147..12281   +  polyA_signal   SV40 poly(A) signal: SV40 polyadenylation signal
