[The description below was written by a language model from this plasmid's Addgene catalogue record and pLannotate feature annotations shown in this document.]
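Description:
pWPI-UPP1-3xFLAG is an HIV-1-derived lentiviral transfer plasmid built on the pWPI/Neo backbone for stable over-expression of human uridine phosphorylase 1 (UPP1) carrying a C-terminal 3xFLAG tag. It is propagated in E. coli through a high-copy ColE1/pUC-type origin with ampicillin selection (AmpR). The viral portion contains LTR sequences annotated as truncated, the Ψ packaging signal with a gag fragment, the Rev response element for Rev-dependent nuclear export of the genomic RNA, a cPPT/CTS element that aids nuclear import of the preintegration complex, and a WPRE that enhances transcript stability and expression. A loxP site lies just upstream of the 3' LTR. Because this region is copied to both ends of the provirus during reverse transcription, it could in principle permit Cre-mediated excision, although the record does not state that use.

The expression cassette is bicistronic. The constitutive EF-1α promoter drives the UPP1 open reading frame, cloned between BamHI and SpeI sites, followed by an EMCV IRES and the neomycin phosphotransferase gene. Transduced mammalian cells can therefore be selected with G418, with UPP1 and the marker translated from the same transcript. The depositor notes that the UPP1 coding sequence is synthetic, recoded and codon-optimised, so it encodes the human protein but will not match the genomic or native cDNA sequence. The 3xFLAG tag is listed in the catalogue entry but was not separately annotated in the feature table. Outside the viral region, the table shows legacy backbone remnants, including an SV40 promoter with gpt fragments, SV40 small t intron and poly(A) sequences, and fragments of tetracycline resistance and rop. The construct is intended for UPP1 gain-of-function experiments, and the associated publication concerns salvage of ribose from uridine or RNA to support glycolysis under nutrient limitation.
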