Addgene plasmid #201644: pWPI-UPP1-3xFLAG
Purpose: Over-expression of 3xFLAG-tagged human UPP1
Depositing lab: Alexis Jourdain & Vamsi Mootha. Depositing organization: Broad Institute. Publication: Salvage of ribose from uridine or RNA supports glycolysis in nutrient-limited conditions. Skinner OS, Blanco-Fernandez J, Goodman RP, Kawakami A, Shen H, Kemeny LV, Joesch-Cohen L, Rees MG, Roth JA, Fisher DE, Mootha VK, Jourdain AA. Nat Metab. 2023 May;5(5):765-776. doi: 10.1038/s42255-023-00774-2. Epub 2023 May 17. PubMed 37198474.
Backbone
  Vector backbone: pWPI/Neo
  Backbone manufacturer: Anurag Tandon, Addgene #35385
  Vector type: Lentiviral
  Selectable markers: Neomycin (select with G418)
Growth in bacteria
  Bacterial resistance: Ampicillin, 100 μg/mL
  Growth temperature: 37°C
  Growth strain: NEB Stable
  Copy number: High Copy
Gene/Insert
  Gene/Insert name: UPP1
  Species: H. sapiens (human)
  Entrez Gene: UPP1 (a.k.a. UDRPASE, UP, UPASE, UPP)
  Tag / fusion protein: 3xFLAG (C terminal on insert)
  Cloning method: Restriction Enzyme; 5′ cloning site BamHI (not destroyed); 3′ cloning site SpeI (not destroyed)
Resource information
  A portion of this plasmid was derived from a plasmid made by: Synthetic, recoded
Terms and licenses: Academic/Nonprofit Terms; Industry Terms: Not Available to Industry
Depositor comments: Synthetic DNA recoded and codon-optimized. cDNA won't match human genome.
How to cite: pWPI-UPP1-3xFLAG was a gift from Alexis Jourdain & Vamsi Mootha (Addgene plasmid # 201644 ; http://n2t.net/addgene:201644 ; RRID:Addgene_201644)
